>Addgene plasmid #174704 | 2xmNeonGreen-hMeikin | addgene full sequence | sequence record 343356 | Addgene NGS Result
CTGCAGCCTGAATATGGGCCAAACAGGATATCTGTGGTAAGCAGTTCCTGCCCCGGCTCAGGGCCAAGAA
CAGATGGAACAGCTGAATATGGGCCAAACAGGATATCTGTGGTAAGCAGTTCCTGCCCCGGCTCAGGGCC
AAGAACAGATGGTCCCCAGATGCGGTCCAGCCCTCAGCAGTTTCTAGAGAACCATCAGATGTTTCCAGGG
TGCCCCAAGGACCTGAAATGACCCTGTGCCTTATTTGAACTAACCAATCAGTTCGCTTCTCGCTTCTGTT
CGCGCGCTTCTGCTCCCCGAGCTCAATAAAAGAGCCCACAACCCCTCACTCGGGGCGCCAGTCCTCCGAT
TGACTGAGTCGCCCGGGTACCCGTGTATCCAATAAACCCTCTTGCAGTTGCATCCGACTTGTGGTCTCGC
TGTTCCTTGGGAGGGTCTCCTCTGAGTGATTGACTACCCGTCAGCGGGGGTCTTTCATTTGGGGGCTCGT
CCGGGATCGGGAGACCCCTGCCCAGGGACCACCGACCCACCACCGGGAGGCAAGCTGGCCAGCAACTTAT
CTGTGTCTGTCCGATTGTCTAGTGTCTATGACTGATTTTATGCGCCTGCGTCGGTACTAGTTAGCTAACT
AGCTCTGTATCTGGCGGACCCGTGGTGGAACTGACGAGTTCTGAACACCCGGCCGCAACCCTGGGAGACG
TCCCAGGGACTTTGGGGGCCGTTTTTGTGGCCCGACCTGAGGAAGGGAGTCGATGTGGAATCCGACCCCG
TCAGGATATGTGGTTCTGGTAGGAGACGAGAACCTAAAACAGTTCCCGCCTCCGTCTGAATTTTTGCTTT
CGGTTTGGAACCGAAGCCGCGCGTCTTGTCTGCTGCAGCGCTGCAGCATCGTTCTGTGTTGTCTCTGTCT
GACTGTGTTTCTGTATTTGTCTGAAAATTAGGGCCAGACTGTTACCACTCCCTTAAGTTTGACCTTAGGT
CACTGGAAAGATGTCGAGCGGATCGCTCACAACCAGTCGGTAGATGTCAAGAAGAGACGTTGGGTTACCT
TCTGCTCTGCAGAATGGCCAACCTTTAACGTCGGATGGCCGCGAGACGGCACCTTTAACCGAGACCTCAT
CACCCAGGTTAAGATCAAGGTCTTTTCACCTGGCCCGCATGGACACCCAGACCAGGTCCCCTACATCGTG
ACCTGGGAAGCCTTGGCTTTTGACCCCCCTCCCTGGGTCAAGCCCTTTGTACACCCTAAGCCTCCGCCTC
CTCTTCCTCCATCCGCCCCGTCTCTCCCCCTTGAACCTCCTCGTTCGACCCCGCCTCGATCCTCCCTTTA
TCCAGCCCTCACTCCTTCTCTAGGCGCCGGCCGGATCCGCCACCATGGTGAGCAAGGGCGAGGAGGACAA
CATGGCCAGCCTGCCCGCCACCCACGAGCTGCACATCTTCGGCAGCATCAACGGCGTGGACTTCGACATG
GTGGGCCAGGGCACCGGCAACCCCAACGACGGCTACGAGGAGCTGAACCTGAAGAGCACCAAGGGCGACC
TGCAGTTCAGCCCCTGGATTCTGGTGCCCCACATCGGCTACGGCTTCCACCAGTACCTGCCCTACCCCGA
CGGCATGAGCCCCTTCCAGGCCGCCATGGTGGACGGCAGCGGCTACCAGGTGCACCGCACCATGCAGTTC
GAGGACGGCGCCAGCCTGACCGTGAACTACCGCTACACCTACGAGGGCAGCCACATCAAGGGCGAGGCCC
AGGTGAAGGGCACCGGCTTCCCCGCCGACGGCCCCGTGATGACCAACAGCCTGACCGCCGCCGACTGGTG
CCGCAGCAAGAAGACCTACCCCAACGACAAGACCATCATCAGCACCTTCAAGTGGAGCTACACCACCGGC
AACGGCAAGCGCTACCGCAGCACCGCCCGCACCACCTACACCTTCGCCAAGCCCATGGCCGCCAACTACC
TGAAGAACCAGCCCATGTACGTGTTCCGCAAGACCGAGCTGAAGCACAGCAAGACCGAGCTGAACTTCAA
GGAGTGGCAGAAGGCCTTCACCGACGTGATGGGCATGGACGAGCTGTACAAGTCCGGAATGGTGAGCAAG
GGCGAGGAGGACAACATGGCCAGCCTGCCCGCCACCCACGAGCTGCACATCTTCGGCAGCATCAACGGCG
TGGACTTCGACATGGTGGGCCAGGGCACCGGCAACCCCAACGACGGCTACGAGGAGCTGAACCTGAAGAG
CACCAAGGGCGACCTGCAGTTCAGCCCCTGGATTCTGGTGCCCCACATCGGCTACGGCTTCCACCAGTAC
CTGCCCTACCCCGACGGCATGAGCCCCTTCCAGGCCGCCATGGTGGACGGCAGCGGCTACCAGGTGCACC
GCACCATGCAGTTCGAGGACGGCGCCAGCCTGACCGTGAACTACCGCTACACCTACGAGGGCAGCCACAT
CAAGGGCGAGGCCCAGGTGAAGGGCACCGGCTTCCCCGCCGACGGCCCCGTGATGACCAACAGCCTGACC
GCCGCCGACTGGTGCCGCAGCAAGAAGACCTACCCCAACGACAAGACCATCATCAGCACCTTCAAGTGGA
GCTACACCACCGGCAACGGCAAGCGCTACCGCAGCACCGCCCGCACCACCTACACCTTCGCCAAGCCCAT
GGCCGCCAACTACCTGAAGAACCAGCCCATGTACGTGTTCCGCAAGACCGAGCTGAAGCACAGCAAGACC
GAGCTGAACTTCAAGGAGTGGCAGAAGGCCTTCACCGACGTGATGGGCATGGACGAGCTGTACAAGACCG
GAGGGGATCGGTGGAGCTCCACCGGTGGCGGCCGCTCTAGAGAGAATCTTTATTTTCAGGGCGCCGCCAA
ATTCAAAGAAACCGCTGCTGCTAAATTCGAACGCCAGCACATGGACAGCGGAGGTGGAGGTACTAGTCTC
GAGATGTGGCCCCTGAGGGTGTACACCAGAAAGAAGAGGGAGGGCCAGAGACTGAACCTGACACCCACAC
CTGACCTGGGCTCCCCTGCCAAGGCTGAAGCTCCTCCCGGCAGCAAGAGGAAAGGCAAGGTGCACGGCCT
GAGCAAGATCGCTGAGAAAGCCGAGAGAAGCAGGCAGGGCGGATCCGGAAGCGGACCTTTCAGCCCCAGG
CTCGGAGTGACCGGCGAGAAGTCCCTGCAGGAGAACAGGTCCAGCGAGGACACCCAGGACGAGAAGATTG
CTTCCCTGAGGGAGAGCGTGACCGACGACCTGCAGGTGGACTCCAGCAGCTCCAACTCCGAACTGGTGTC
CGGACTGAGCCTGCATCACGGCATGGCCTCCTCCCTGCTGTCCTATAGCGTGACCGATTCCTACGCCGAG
TACAAGAGCTTCGAGGAGTCCTTCCCCTCCCCTGAGCTGTTCAGGAAGTCCGACTACCTGGACTGGGAGT
GCCCCAATCTGGAGGAGCACATGCAGTGGAAGAACAGCACCCTGCTCGACACCTCCAAGGCCGTGGCTAT
CGAGAAGGCTCCCCAGTTCAGCAACGTCAGCGCCATCTTCTCCACCAGCAGCGAGGACTACCAGAAGTGC
CACAGGAAGACCGTGATGACCGTGGCCGATCAGAACGTGTCCCCCAAGGCCAAGTGCGCCAGCAATAGCG
AGAGCGACAACGCTGCCTGTGAAATCCTGCTGGCCGAGAAGACATGCCCCAGCACCCCCGAGAAGACCAA
GAAGAAGAAGACCAACAGCAGCACACCTGGCAAGAAGAACAGAGGACTGCTGACCTCCACACCTAGCTCC
GAGACCGCCGGCTTTGTGATCGACCTGAGCTCCGTGCAGAAGGCCTCCTTTGAGGAGCTGTTCCCCAACG
TGAGCAACTACGTGAACAGCAACGAGATCGTCCCCGTGTCCAGCCTCCAGGAGAACAGCTCCAACGAGTT
CCCCGCCAACGCCTCCGAGATCTGCTGCATCATCAGGACCTCCCCTGGCACCAGGCAGGTGAAAAACAAG
GGCGTGATTGTGAAGAAGAAAAAGTACAGCCTGCCCAAGGACACCCCCCAGGACATCATCATCAAGATGG
CCTAAGAATTCTGCAGTCGACGGTACCGCGGGCCCGGGATCCACCGGATCTAGATAACTGATCATAATCA
GCCATACCACATTTGTAGAGGTTTTACTTGCTTTAAAAAACCTCCCACACCTCCCCCTGAACCTGAAACA
TAAAATGAATGCAATTCGCCAGCACAGTGGTCGACCCTGTGGAATGTGTGTCAGTTAGGGTGTGGAAAGT
CCCCAGGCTCCCCAGCAGGCAGAAGTATGCAAAGCATGCATCTCAATTAGTCAGCAACCAGGTGTGGAAA
GTCCCCAGGCTCCCCAGCAGGCAGAAGTATGCAAAGCATGCATCTCAATTAGTCAGCAACCATAGTCCCG
CCCCTAACTCCGCCCATCCCGCCCCTAACTCCGCCCAGTTCCGCCCATTCTCCGCCCCATGGCTGACTAA
TTTTTTTTATTTATGCAGAGGCCGAGGCCGCCTCGGCCTCTGAGCTATTCCAGAAGTAGTGAGGAGGCTT
TTTTGGAGGCCTAGGCTTTTGCAAAAAGCTTCATGGCCAAGCCTTTGTCTCAAGAAGAATCCACCCTCAT
TGAAAGAGCAACGGCTACAATCAACAGCATCCCCATCTCTGAAGACTACAGCGTCGCCAGCGCAGCTCTC
TCTAGCGACGGCCGCATCTTCACTGGTGTCAATGTATATCATTTTACTGGGGGACCTTGTGCAGAACTCG
TGGTGCTGGGCACTGCTGCTGCTGCGGCAGCTGGCAACCTGACTTGTATCGTCGCGATCGGAAATGAGAA
CAGGGGCATCTTGAGCCCCTGCGGACGGTGCCGACAGGTGCTTCTCGATCTGCATCCTGGGATCAAAGCC
ATAGTGAAGGACAGTGATGGACAGCCGACGGCAGTTGGGATTCGTGAATTGCTGCCCTCTGGTTATGTGT
GGGAGGGCTAAGATCGATAAAATAAAAGATTTTATTTAGTCTCCAGAAAAAGGGGGGAATGAAAGACCCC
ACCTGTAGGTTTGGCAAGCTAGCTTAAGTAACGCCATTTTGCAAGGCATGGAAAAATACATAACTGAGAA
TAGAGAAGTTCAGATCAAGGTCAGGAACAGATGGAACAGCTGAATATGGGCCAAACAGGATATCTGTGGT
AAGCAGTTCCTGCCCCGGCTCAGGGCCAAGAACAGATGGAACAGCTGAATATGGGCCAAACAGGATATCT
GTGGTAAGCAGTTCCTGCCCCGGCTCAGGGCCAAGAACAGATGGTCCCCAGATGCGGTCCAGCCCTCAGC
AGTTTCTAGAGAACCATCAGATGTTTCCAGGGTGCCCCAAGGACCTGAAATGACCCTGTGCCTTATTTGA
ACTAACCAATCAGTTCGCTTCTCGCTTCTGTTCGCGCGCTTCTGCTCCCCGAGCTCAATAAAAGAGCCCA
CAACCCCTCACTCGGGGCGCCAGTCCTCCGATTGACTGAGTCGCCCGGGTACCCGTGTATCCAATAAACC
CTCTTGCAGTTGCATCCGACTTGTGGTCTCGCTGTTCCTTGGGAGGGTCTCCTCTGAGTGATTGACTACC
CGTCAGCGGGGGTCTTTCACATGCAGCATGTATCAAAATTAATTTGGTTTTTTTTCTTAAGTATTTACAT
TAAATGGCCATAGTTGCATTAATGAATCGGCCAACGCGCGGGGAGAGGCGGTTTGCGTATTGGGCGCTCT
TCCGCTTCCTCGCTCACTGACTCGCTGCGCTCGGTCGTTCGGCTGCGGCGAGCGGTATCAGCTCACTCAA
AGGCGGTAATACGGTTATCCACAGAATCAGGGGATAACGCAGGAAAGAACATGTGAGCAAAAGGCCAGCA
AAAGGCCAGGAACCGTAAAAAGGCCGCGTTGCTGGCGTTTTTCCATAGGCTCCGCCCCCCTGACGAGCAT
CACAAAAATCGACGCTCAAGTCAGAGGTGGCGAAACCCGACAGGACTATAAAGATACCAGGCGTTTCCCC
CTGGAAGCTCCCTCGTGCGCTCTCCTGTTCCGACCCTGCCGCTTACCGGATACCTGTCCGCCTTTCTCCC
TTCGGGAAGCGTGGCGCTTTCTCATAGCTCACGCTGTAGGTATCTCAGTTCGGTGTAGGTCGTTCGCTCC
AAGCTGGGCTGTGTGCACGAACCCCCCGTTCAGCCCGACCGCTGCGCCTTATCCGGTAACTATCGTCTTG
AGTCCAACCCGGTAAGACACGACTTATCGCCACTGGCAGCAGCCACTGGTAACAGGATTAGCAGAGCGAG
GTATGTAGGCGGTGCTACAGAGTTCTTGAAGTGGTGGCCTAACTACGGCTACACTAGAAGAACAGTATTT
GGTATCTGCGCTCTGCTGAAGCCAGTTACCTTCGGAAAAAGAGTTGGTAGCTCTTGATCCGGCAAACAAA
CCACCGCTGGTAGCGGTGGTTTTTTTGTTTGCAAGCAGCAGATTACGCGCAGAAAAAAAGGATCTCAAGA
AGATCCTTTGATCTTTTCTACGGGGTCTGACGCTCAGTGGAACGAAAACTCACGTTAAGGGATTTTGGTC
ATGAGATTATCAAAAAGGATCTTCACCTAGATCCTTTTGCGGCCGCAAATCAATCTAAAGTATATATGAG
TAAACTTGGTCTGACAGTTACCAATGCTTAATCAGTGAGGCACCTATCTCAGCGATCTGTCTATTTCGTT
CATCCATAGTTGCCTGACTCCCCGTCGTGTAGATAACTACGATACGGGAGGGCTTACCATCTGGCCCCAG
TGCTGCAATGATACCGCGAGACCCACGCTCACCGGCTCCAGATTTATCAGCAATAAACCAGCCAGCCGGA
AGGGCCGAGCGCAGAAGTGGTCCTGCAACTTTATCCGCCTCCATCCAGTCTATTAATTGTTGCCGGGAAG
CTAGAGTAAGTAGTTCGCCAGTTAATAGTTTGCGCAACGTTGTTGCCATTGCTACAGGCATCGTGGTGTC
ACGCTCGTCGTTTGGTATGGCTTCATTCAGCTCCGGTTCCCAACGATCAAGGCGAGTTACATGATCCCCC
ATGTTGTGCAAAAAAGCGGTTAGCTCCTTCGGTCCTCCGATCGTTGTCAGAAGTAAGTTGGCCGCAGTGT
TATCACTCATGGTTATGGCAGCACTGCATAATTCTCTTACTGTCATGCCATCCGTAAGATGCTTTTCTGT
GACTGGTGAGTACTCAACCAAGTCATTCTGAGAATAGTGTATGCGGCGACCGAGTTGCTCTTGCCCGGCG
TCAATACGGGATAATACCGCGCCACATAGCAGAACTTTAAAAGTGCTCATCATTGGAAAACGTTCTTCGG
GGCGAAAACTCTCAAGGATCTTACCGCTGTTGAGATCCAGTTCGATGTAACCCACTCGTGCACCCAACTG
ATCTTCAGCATCTTTTACTTTCACCAGCGTTTCTGGGTGAGCAAAAACAGGAAGGCAAAATGCCGCAAAA
AAGGGAATAAGGGCGACACGGAAATGTTGAATACTCATACTCTTCCTTTTTCAATATTATTGAAGCATTT
ATCAGGGTTATTGTCTCATGAGCGGATACATATTTGAATGTATTTAGAAAAATAAACAAATAGGGGTTCC
GCGCACATTTCCCCGAAAAGTGCCAC
Features (pLannotate 1.2.2; 19 found; start..end, strand, type, name):
      8..477     +  LTR            LTR: long terminal repeat from Moloney murine leukemia virus
    601..875     +  misc_feature   MESV Ψ (fragment): packaging signal of murine embryonic stem cell virus
    942..1358    +  CDS            gag (truncated): truncated Moloney murine leukemia virus (MMLV) gag gene lacking the start codon
   1375..2082    +  CDS            mNeonGreen: mNeonGreen is a basic (constitutively fluorescent) green/yellow fluorescent protein published in 2013, derived from Branchiostoma lanceolatum. It is reported to be a very rapidly-maturing monomer with moderate acid sensitivity.
   2089..2796    +  CDS            mNeonGreen: mNeonGreen is a basic (constitutively fluorescent) green/yellow fluorescent protein published in 2013, derived from Branchiostoma lanceolatum. It is reported to be a very rapidly-maturing monomer with moderate acid sensitivity.
   2823..2841    +  misc_feature   MCS (fragment): pBluescript multiple cloning site
   2842..2861    +  CDS            capTEV™ (fragment): composite tag for in vivo biotinylation, TEV protease cleavage, and 6xHis tagging
   2875..2919    +  CDS            S-Tag: affinity and epitope tag derived from pancreatic ribonuclease A
   2944..4062    +  CDS            MEIKIN: MEIKN_HUMAN - Experimental evidence at transcript level: Swiss-Prot protein existence level 2. Key regulator of kinetochore function during meiosis I: required both for mono-orientation of kinetochores on sister chromosomes and protection of centromeric cohesin from separase- mediated cleavage. Acts by facilitating kinetochore mono-orientation during meiosis I, when kinetochores on sister chromosomes face the same direction and are thus captured and pulled by spindle fibers from the same pole. Also required to prevent cleavage of cohesin at centromeres during meiosis I, possibly by acting as a
   4066..4102    +  misc_feature   MCS (fragment): multiple cloning site
   4119..4203    +  CDS            large T antigen (fragment): large T antigen from SV40 (simian virus 40)
   4246..4575    +  promoter       SV40 promoter: SV40 enhancer and early promoter
   4583..4981    +  CDS            BSD: blasticidin S deaminase; Aspergillus terreus BSD; confers resistance to blasticidin
   5028..5149    +  LTR            3' LTR (ΔU3) (fragment): self-inactivating 3' long terminal repeat (LTR) from Moloney murine leukemia virus
   5150..5619    +  LTR            LTR: long terminal repeat from Moloney murine leukemia virus
   5685..5737    -  CDS            lacI (fragment): lac repressor; lacI; The lac repressor binds to the lac operator to inhibit transcription in E. coli. This inhibition can be relieved by adding lactose or isopropyl-β-D-thiogalactopyranoside (IPTG).
   5920..6508    -  rep_origin     ori: high-copy-number ColE1/pMB1/pBR322/pUC origin of replication
   6668..7528    -  CDS            AmpR: β-lactamase; bla; confers resistance to ampicillin, carbenicillin, and related antibiotics
   7529..7633    -  promoter       AmpR promoter: bla
