[The description below was written by a language model from this plasmid's Addgene catalogue record and pLannotate feature annotations shown in this document.]
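Description:
2xmNeonGreen-hMeikin is a Moloney murine leukemia virus-based retroviral expression plasmid built on the pBABE-Blast backbone, intended for making mammalian cell lines that stably express fluorescently tagged human Meikin. In bacteria it is maintained through a high-copy ColE1/pUC-type origin and selected with ampicillin via the β-lactamase gene and its own promoter. The viral portion is flanked by MoMLV long terminal repeats and includes a packaging signal followed by a truncated gag segment lacking its start codon, an arrangement that promotes efficient encapsidation of the transcript when the plasmid is introduced into a packaging cell line supplying the viral proteins in trans.

The payload sits downstream of the gag fragment and, as no separate internal promoter is annotated ahead of it, is presumably transcribed from the 5′ LTR, as is usual for pBABE vectors. It consists of two tandem copies of mNeonGreen, a bright, rapidly maturing monomeric green/yellow fluorescent protein, followed by a short linker region in which a fragment resembling a TEV-cleavage composite tag and an S-Tag are annotated, and then the human MEIKIN coding sequence, so that the double fluorescent tag lies at the N terminus of Meikin. Meikin is a meiosis-specific kinetochore regulator involved in sister kinetochore mono-orientation and protection of centromeric cohesin. Downstream, an SV40 enhancer/early promoter drives blasticidin S deaminase, allowing blasticidin selection of transduced cells. The construct is suited to live or fixed imaging of Meikin localization, and the tags may also permit affinity capture, though the record states only stable expression as the purpose.
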