Addgene plasmid #174704: 2xmNeonGreen-hMeikin
Purpose: Stable expression of human Meikin
Depositing lab: Iain Cheeseman. Depositing organization: Whitehead Institute for Biomedical Research. Publication: Separase cleaves the kinetochore protein Meikin at the meiosis I/II transition. Maier NK, Ma J, Lampson MA, Cheeseman IM. Dev Cell. 2021 Aug 9;56(15):2192-2206.e8. doi: 10.1016/j.devcel.2021.06.019. Epub 2021 Jul 30. PubMed 34331869.
Backbone
  Vector backbone: pBABE-Blast
  Vector type: Mammalian Expression, Retroviral
  Selectable markers: Blasticidin
Growth in bacteria
  Bacterial resistance: Ampicillin, 100 μg/mL
  Growth temperature: 37°C
  Growth strain: NEB Stable
  Copy number: High Copy
Gene/Insert
  Gene/Insert name: Meikin
  Species: H. sapiens (human)
  Tag / fusion protein: 2xmNeonGreen (N terminal on insert)
  Cloning method: Restriction Enzyme; 5′ cloning site Unknown (unknown if destroyed); 3′ cloning site Unknown (unknown if destroyed)
Terms and licenses: Academic/Nonprofit Terms; Industry Terms: Not Available to Industry
Depositor comments: pNM481 . Please visit https://doi.org/10.1101/2020.11.29.402537 for bioRxiv preprint
How to cite: 2xmNeonGreen-hMeikin was a gift from Iain Cheeseman (Addgene plasmid # 174704 ; http://n2t.net/addgene:174704 ; RRID:Addgene_174704)
